>Addgene plasmid #230755 | AiP2031 - pAAV-AiE2605m-minBG-SYFP2-WPRE3-BGHpA | addgene full sequence | sequence record 466338 | Addgene NGS Result
TCAAATTATGTTCCCTGGGGGTAAGTATTATAATACACCCCATCTTCATGATCTCGCTCTGCCAGTGATT
TAAATTTTATGGGCTTATAATCTACACACTGTCCTTGTTCCTGATATAAAAACACCAGAACACCGGAGCT
CGGGCTGGGCATAAAAGTCAGGGCAGAGCCATCTATTGCTTACATTTGCTTCTGGGATCCAGATCTTTCG
AAGCTAGCGCTACCGGTCGCCACCATGGTGAGCAAGGGCGAGGAGCTGTTCACCGGGGTGGTGCCCATCC
TGGTCGAGCTGGACGGCGACGTAAACGGCCACAAGTTCAGCGTGTCCGGCGAGGGCGAGGGCGATGCCAC
CTACGGCAAGCTGACCCTGAAGCTGATCTGCACCACCGGCAAGCTGCCCGTGCCCTGGCCCACCCTCGTG
ACCACCCTGGGCTACGGCGTGCAGTGCTTCGCCCGCTACCCCGACCACATGAAGCAGCACGACTTCTTCA
AGTCCGCCATGCCCGAAGGCTACGTCCAGGAGCGCACCATCTTCTTCAAGGACGACGGCAACTACAAGAC
CCGCGCCGAGGTGAAGTTCGAGGGCGACACCCTGGTGAACCGCATCGAGCTGAAGGGCATCGACTTCAAG
GAGGACGGCAACATCCTGGGGCACAAGCTGGAGTACAACTACAACAGCCACAACGTCTATATCACCGCCG
ACAAGCAGAAGAACGGCATCAAGGCCAACTTCAAGATCCGCCACAACATCGAGGACGGCGGCGTGCAGCT
CGCCGACCACTACCAGCAGAACACCCCCATCGGCGACGGCCCCGTGCTGCTGCCCGACAACCACTACCTG
AGCTACCAGTCCAAGCTGAGCAAAGACCCCAACGAGAAGCGCGATCACATGGTCCTGCTGGAGTTCGTGA
CCGCCGCCGGGATCACTCTCGGCATGGACGAGCTGTACAAGTAAGTCGACGGCGCGCCGCGGCCGCGAAT
TCGATATCATAATCAACCTCTGGATTACAAAATTTGTGAAAGATTGACTGGTATTCTTAACTATGTTGCT
CCTTTTACGCTATGTGGATACGCTGCTTTAATGCCTTTGTATCATGCTATTGCTTCCCGTATGGCTTTCA
TTTTCTCCTCCTTGTATAAATCCTGGTTAGTTCTTGCCACGGCGGAACTCATCGCCGCCTGCCTTGCCCG
CTGCTGGACAGGGGCTCGGCTGTTGGGCACTGACAATTCCGTGGCTCGAGAGATCTTCGACTGTGCCTTC
TAGTTGCCAGCCATCTGTTGTTTGCCCCTCCCCCGTGCCTTCCTTGACCCTGGAAGGTGCCACTCCCACT
GTCCTTTCCTAATAAAATGAGGAAATTGCATCGCATTGTCTGAGTAGGTGTCATTCTATTCTGGGGGGTG
GGGTGGGGCAGGACAGCAAGGGGGAGGATTGGGAAGACAATAGCAGGCATGAGATCTCACGTGCGGACCG
AGCGGCCGCAGGAACCCCTAGTGATGGAGTTGGCCACTCCCTCTCTGCGCGCTCGCTCGCTCACTGAGGC
CGGGCGACCAAAGGTCGCCCGACGCCCGGGCTTTGCCCGGGCGGCCTCAGTGAGCGAGCGAGCGCGCAGC
TGCCTGCAGGGGCGCCTGATGCGGTATTTTCTCCTTACGCATCTGTGCGGTATTTCACACCGCATA
[95 nt withheld, positions 1677-1771]
T
[46 nt withheld, positions 1773-1818]
C
[141 nt withheld, positions 1820-1960]
CCTTTGACGTTGGAGTCCACGTTCTTT
[37 nt withheld, positions 1988-2024]
ACTCTATCTCGGGCTATTCTTTTGATTTATAAGGGATTTTGCCGATTTCGGTCTATTGGTTAAAAAATGA
GCTGATTTAACAAAAATTTAACGCGAATTTTAACAAAATATTAACGTTTACAATTTTATGGTGCACTCTC
AGTACAATCTGCTCTGATGCCGCATAGTTAAGCCAGCCCCGACACCCGCCAACACCCGCTGACGCGCCCT
GACGGGCTTGTCTGCTCCCGGCATCCGCTTACAGACAAGCTGTGACCGTCTCCGGGAGCTGCATGTGTCA
GAGGTTTTCACCGTCATCACCGAAACGCGCGAGACGAAAGGGCCTCGTGATACGCCTATTTTTATAGGTT
AATGTCATGATAATAATGGTTTCTTAGACGTCAGGTGGCACTTTTCGGGGAAATGTGCGCGGAACCCCTA
TTTGTTTATTTTTCTAAATACATTCAAATATGTATCCGCTCATGAGACAATAACCCTGATAAATGCTTCA
ATAATATTGAAAAAGGAAGAGTATGAGTATTCAACATTTCCGTGTCGCCCTTATTCCCTTTTTTGCGGCA
TTTTGCCTTCCTGTTTTTGCTCACCCAGAAACGCTGGTGAAAGTAAAAGATGCTGAAGATCAGTTGGGTG
CACGAGTGGGTTACATCGAACTGGATCTCAACAGCGGTAAGATCCTTGAGAGTTTTCGCCCCGAAGAACG
TTTTCCAATGATGAGCACTTTTAAAGTTCTGCTATGTGGCGCGGTATTATCCCGTATTGACGCCGGGCAA
GAGCAACTCGGTCGCCGCATACACTATTCTCAGAATGACTTGGTTGAGTACTCACCAGTCACAGAAAAGC
ATCTTACGGATGGCATGACAGTAAGAGAATTATGCAGTGCTGCCATAACCATGAGTGATAACACTGCGGC
CAACTTACTTCTGACAACGATCGGAGGACCGAAGGAGCTAACCGCTTTTTTGCACAACATGGGGGATCAT
GTAACTCGCCTTGATCGTTGGGAACCGGAGCTGAATGAAGCCATACCAAACGACGAGCGTGACACCACGA
TGCCTGTAGCAATGGCAACAACGTTGCGCAAACTATTAACTGGCGAACTACTTACTCTAGCTTCCCGGCA
ACAATTAATAGACTGGATGGAGGCGGATAAAGTTGCAGGACCACTTCTGCGCTCGGCCCTTCCGGCTGGC
TGGTTTATTGCTGATAAATCTGGAGCCGGTGAGCGTGGGTCTCGCGGTATCATTGCAGCACTGGGGCCAG
ATGGTAAGCCCTCCCGTATCGTAGTTATCTACACGACGGGGAGTCAGGCAACTATGGATGAACGAAATAG
ACAGATCGCTGAGATAGGTGCCTCACTGATTAAGCATTGGTAACTGTCAGACCAAGTTTACTCATATATA
CTTTAGATTGATTTAAAACTTCATTTTTAATTTAAAAGGATCTAGGTGAAGATCCTTTTTGATAATCTCA
TGACCAAAATCCCTTAACGTGAGTTTTCGTTCCACTGAGCGTCAGACCCCGTAGAAAAGATCAAAGGATC
TTCTTGAGATCCTTTTTTTCTGCGCGTAATCTGCTGCTTGCAAACAAAAAAACCACCGCTACCAGCGGTG
GTTTGTTTGCCGGATCAAGAGCTACCAACTCTTTTTCCGAAGGTAACTGGCTTCAGCAGAGCGCAGATAC
CAAATACTGTTCTTCTAGTGTAGCCGTAGTTAGGCCACCACTTCAAGAACTCTGTAGCACCGCCTACATA
CCTCGCTCTGCTAATCCTGTTACCAGTGGCTGCTGCCAGTGGCGATAAGTCGTGTCTTACCGGGTTGGAC
TCAAGACGATAGTTACCGGATAAGGCGCAGCGGTCGGGCTGAACGGGGGGTTCGTGCACACAGCCCAGCT
TGGAGCGAACGACCTACACCGAACTGAGATACCTACAGCGTGAGCTATGAGAAAGCGCCACGCTTCCCGA
AGGGAGAAAGGCGGACAGGTATCCGGTAAGCGGCAGGGTCGGAACAGGAGAGCGCACGAGGGAGCTTCCA
GGGGGAAACGCCTGGTATCTTTATAGTCCTGTCGGGTTTCGCCACCTCTGACTTGAGCGTCGATTTTTGT
GATGCTCGTCAGGGGGGCGGAGCCTATGGAAAAACGCCAGCAACGCGGCCTTTTTACGGTTCCTGGCCTT
TTGCTGGCCTTTTGCTCACATGTCCTGCAGGCAGCTGCGCGCTCGCTCGCTCACTGAGGCCGCCCGGGCG
TCGGGCGACCTTTGGTCGCCCGGCCTCAGTGAGCGAGCGAGCGCGCAGAGAGGGAGTGGCCAACTCCATC
ACTAGGGGTTCCTGCGGCCGCACGCGTAACATCACATAGAGAATTAGACTGCAGATTGTGACACAAATAA
ATCTACTTGGCTTTTAGAAACATTCCTTAAAAAGAAATATTTTGGTACCAGAATGTGTTCAGGAGGGAAA
GAGCCTGTGCCCTTGACACAGGAAGTAGATAACACCTGTCAGAAGAATCGAAACCACCTGCTTGGGTGCA
TCTGGTAATAAGTTTGCAGCTGGTGCTACACTCTACCACTATGGACCATAACTCCAGGCAATAGAGAAGG
TTCATAGTGGACAAAACCCTTCACAATCTGGAAGATCCCAGCTATGGGATTCCTG
Features (pLannotate 1.2.2; 14 found; start..end, strand, type, name):
    235..951     +  CDS            SYFP2: SYFP2 is a basic (constitutively fluorescent) yellow fluorescent protein published in 2006, derived from Aequorea victoria. It is reported to be a very rapidly-maturing monomer with moderate acid sensitivity.
    991..1148    +  misc_feature   WPRE (fragment): woodchuck hepatitis virus posttranscriptional regulatory element
   1154..1234    +  misc_feature   WPRE (fragment): woodchuck hepatitis virus posttranscriptional regulatory element
   1251..1362    +  polyA_signal   bGH poly(A) signal: bovine growth hormone polyadenylation signal
   1480..1620    +  repeat_region  AAV2 ITR: inverted terminal repeat of adeno-associated virus serotype 2 inverted
   1625..1676    -  misc_feature   bom (fragment): basis of mobility region from pBR322
   1695..2150    +  rep_origin     f1 ori (sequence partly withheld): f1 bacteriophage origin of replication; arrow indicates direction of (+) strand synthesis
   2151..2200    -  misc_feature   bom (fragment): basis of mobility region from pBR322
   2302..2337    -  CDS            rop (fragment): Rop protein, which maintains plasmids at low copy number; rop
   2432..2536    +  promoter       AmpR promoter: bla
   2537..3397    +  CDS            AmpR: β-lactamase; bla; confers resistance to ampicillin, carbenicillin, and related antibiotics
   3568..4156    +  rep_origin     ori: high-copy-number ColE1/pMB1/pBR322/pUC origin of replication
   4229..4256    +  repeat_region  AAV2 ITR (fragment): inverted terminal repeat of adeno-associated virus serotype 2 inverted
   4285..4312    +  repeat_region  AAV2 ITR (fragment): inverted terminal repeat of adeno-associated virus serotype 2 inverted
