[The description below was written by a language model from this plasmid's Addgene catalogue record and pLannotate feature annotations shown in this document.]
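Description:
AiP2031 - pAAV-AiE2605m-minBG-SYFP2-WPRE3-BGHpA is an AAV transfer plasmid built on a pAAV2 backbone, intended for packaging a recombinant adeno-associated virus genome that reports the activity of a candidate brain enhancer. In bacteria it is maintained as a high-copy plasmid through a ColE1/pUC-type origin and selected with ampicillin via the β-lactamase gene and its own promoter. An f1 phage origin and small remnants of the pBR322 bom and rop regions are also annotated in the backbone. The feature table shows one full AAV2 inverted terminal repeat downstream of the cassette and only two short ITR fragments on the upstream side. Incomplete ITR annotation of this kind is common for these repeat-rich, structured elements in sequencing-derived records.

Between the ITRs, the enhancer AiE2605m is placed upstream of the minBG minimal promoter, which by itself gives little expression, so that transcription depends largely on the enhancer's activity in a given cell type. Neither the enhancer nor the minimal promoter is picked up by the automated annotation, but by the construct name and catalogue fields they would occupy the unannotated region ahead of the reporter. The reporter is SYFP2, a rapidly maturing monomeric yellow fluorescent protein derived from Aequorea victoria GFP. It is followed by WPRE3, a shortened woodchuck hepatitis virus posttranscriptional regulatory element (annotated as two WPRE fragments) that boosts transcript expression while saving packaging space, and by the bovine growth hormone polyadenylation signal.

The record describes AiE2605m as designed to drive AAV-mediated transgene expression in specific populations of brain cells, but it does not state which populations. The construct belongs to a collection of enhancer AAVs for genetic access to cortical cell types, with the fluorescence marking the targeted cells.
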