Addgene plasmid #230755: AiP2031 - pAAV-AiE2605m-minBG-SYFP2-WPRE3-BGHpA
Purpose: AiE2605m is an enhancer sequence, designed to drive AAV-mediated transgene expression in specific populations of brain cells
Depositing lab: Allen Institute for Brain Science & Bosiljka Tasic. Depositing organization: Allen Institute. Publication: A suite of enhancer AAVs and transgenic mouse lines for genetic access to cortical cell types. Ben-Simon Y, Hooper M, Narayan S, Daigle TL, Dwivedi D, Way SW, Oster A, Stafford DA, Mich JK, Taormina MJ, Martinez RA, Opitz-Araya X, Roth JR, Alexander JR, Allen S, Amster A, Arbuckle J, Ayala A, Baker PM, Bakken TE, Barcelli T, Barta S, Bendrick J, Bertagnolli D, Bielstein C, Bishwakarma P, Bowlus J, Boyer G, Brouner K, Casian B, Casper T, Chakka AB, Chakrabarty R, Chance RK, Chavan S, Clark M, Colbert K, Collman F, Daniel S, Departee M, DiValentin P, Donadio N, Dotson N, Egdorf T, Fliss T, Gabitto M, Garcia J, Gary A, Gasperini M, Gloe J, Goldy J, Gore BB, Graybuck L, Greisman N, Haeseleer F, Halterman C, Haradon Z, Hastings SD, Helback O, Ho W, Hockemeyer D, Huang C, Huff S, Hunker A, Johansen N, Jones D, Juneau Z, Kalmbach B, Kannan M, Khem S, Kussick E, Kutsal R, Larsen R, Lee C, Lee AY, Leibly M, Lenz GH, Li S, Liang E, Lusk N, Madigan Z, Malloy J, Malone J, McCue R, Melchor J, Mollenkopf T, Moosman S, Morin E, Newman D, Ng L, Ngo K, Omstead V, Otto S, Oyama A, Pena N, Pham T, Phillips E, Pom CA, Potekhina L, Ransford S, Ray PL, Rette D, Reynoldson C, Rimorin C, Rocha D, Ruiz A, Sanchez REA, Sawyer L, Sedeno-Cortes A, Sevigny JP, Shapovalova N, Shepard N, Shulga L, Sigler AR, Siverts L, Soliman S, Somasundaram S, Staats B, Stewart K, Szelenyi E, Tieu M, Trader C, Tran A, van Velthoven CTJ, Walker M, Wang Y, Weed N, Wirthlin M, Wood T, Wynalda B, Yao Z, Zhou T, Ariza J, Dee N, Reding M, Ronellenfitch K, Mufti S, Sunkin SM, Smith KA, Esposito L, Waters J, Thyagarajan B, Yao S, Lein ES, Zeng H, Levi BP, Ngai J, Ting JT, Tasic B. Cell. 2025 May 16:S0092-8674(25)00513-6. doi: 10.1016/j.cell.2025.05.002. PubMed 40403729.
Backbone
  Vector backbone: pAAV2
  Vector type: AAV
Growth in bacteria
  Bacterial resistance: Ampicillin, 100 μg/mL
  Growth temperature: 37°C
  Growth strain: NEB Stable
  Copy number: High Copy
Gene/Insert
  Gene/Insert name: SYFP2
  Species: Synthetic
  Promoter: minBG
  Cloning method: Gibson Cloning
Terms and licenses: Academic/Nonprofit Terms; Industry Terms: Not Available to Industry
How to cite: AiP2031 - pAAV-AiE2605m-minBG-SYFP2-WPRE3-BGHpA was a gift from Allen Institute for Brain Science & Bosiljka Tasic (Addgene plasmid # 230755 ; http://n2t.net/addgene:230755 ; RRID:Addgene_230755)
